Addgene plasmid #145035: pJT42_GalL_BE-PAPAPA
Purpose: Expresses BE-PAPAPA in yeast cells
Depositing lab: Ralph Bock. Depositing organization: Max Planck Institute of Molecular Plant Physiology. Publication: Engineering of high-precision base editors for site-specific single nucleotide replacement. Tan J, Zhang F, Karcher D, Bock R. Nat Commun. 2019 Jan 25;10(1):439. doi: 10.1038/s41467-018-08034-8. PubMed 30683865.
Backbone
  Vector backbone: p415
  Backbone manufacturer: p415-GalL-Cas9-CYC1t (Plasmid #43804)
  Vector type: Yeast Expression, CRISPR
  Selectable markers: LEU2
Growth in bacteria
  Bacterial resistance: Ampicillin, 100 μg/mL
  Growth temperature: 37°C
  Growth strain: DH5alpha
  Copy number: High Copy
Gene/Insert
  Gene/Insert name: BE-PAPAP (alt name: rAPOBEC1-PAPAPA-Cas9n-UGI-NLS)
  Species: Bacillus phage PBS2, Rattus norvegicus(rat), Streptococcus pyogenes
  Insert size (bp): 5106
  Mutation: spCas9(D10A)
  Promoter: GalL
  Cloning method: Gibson Cloning
  Sequencing primers: 5′ T3 promoter; 3′ T7 promoter
Terms and licenses: Academic/Nonprofit Terms; Industry Terms: Not Available to Industry
How to cite: pJT42_GalL_BE-PAPAPA was a gift from Ralph Bock (Addgene plasmid # 145035 ; http://n2t.net/addgene:145035 ; RRID:Addgene_145035)
