[The description below was written by a language model from this plasmid's Addgene catalogue record and pLannotate feature annotations shown in this document.]
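Description:
pJT42_GalL_BE-PAPAPA is a yeast expression and CRISPR base-editing plasmid built on the p415 backbone, derived from p415-GalL-Cas9-CYC1t. It is an E. coli–yeast shuttle vector. A high-copy ColE1/pUC-type origin and the AmpR β-lactamase gene support propagation and ampicillin selection in bacteria. In Saccharomyces cerevisiae, a CEN/ARS element (CEN6 centromere fused to an autonomously replicating sequence) provides stable, low-copy maintenance, and the LEU2 gene under its own promoter allows selection by leucine prototrophy. An f1 origin and remnants of the pBluescript-type lac/lacZα region, with T3 and T7 promoters flanking the insert, are carried over from the backbone.

The payload is a roughly 5.1 kb cytidine base editor fusion, rAPOBEC1-PAPAPA-Cas9n-UGI-NLS. Rat APOBEC1 cytidine deaminase sits at the N-terminus and is joined through a short proline-alanine (PAPAPA) linker to Streptococcus pyogenes Cas9 carrying the D10A mutation, which makes it a nickase. This is followed by the uracil-DNA glycosylase inhibitor (UGI) from Bacillus phage PBS2 and a nuclear localization signal; the NLS is listed in the catalogue entry but is not separately annotated in the feature table. Expression is driven by the GalL promoter (annotated as a GAL1-type, Gal4-regulated galactose-inducible promoter) and terminated by the CYC1 terminator. When directed by a guide RNA, which is not annotated on this plasmid, the deaminase converts cytosines to uracil in the exposed strand, UGI blocks uracil excision, and the nickase biases repair toward a C-to-T outcome. The plasmid is used to express this linker variant in yeast and comes from work on engineering high-precision base editors for single-nucleotide replacement.
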