Features (pLannotate 1.2.2; 25 found; start..end, strand, type, name):
      1..589     +  rep_origin     ori: high-copy-number ColE1/pMB1/pBR322/pUC origin of replication
    772..864     +  CDS            lacI (fragment): lac repressor; lacI; The lac repressor binds to the lac operator to inhibit transcription in E. coli. This inhibition can be relieved by adding lactose or isopropyl-β-D-thiogalactopyranoside (IPTG).
    877..898     +  protein_bind   CAP binding site: CAP binding activates transcription in the presence of cAMP. E. coli catabolite activator protein
    913..943     +  promoter       lac promoter: promoter for the E. coli lac operon
    947..969     +  protein_bind   lac operator (fragment): The lac repressor binds to the lac operator to inhibit transcription in E. coli. This inhibition can be relieved by adding lactose or isopropyl-β-D-thiogalactopyranoside (IPTG). lac repressor encoded by lacI
   1012..1030    +  promoter       T3 promoter: promoter for bacteriophage T3 RNA polymerase
   1049..1468    +  promoter       GAL1 promoter: S. cerevisiae GAL1; inducible promoter, regulated by Gal4
   1483..1506    +  misc_feature   MCS (fragment): pBluescript multiple cloning site
   1513..2199    +  CDS            Apobec1: ABEC1_RAT - Experimental evidence at protein level: Swiss-Prot protein existence level 1. Catalytic component of the apolipoprotein B mRNA editing enzyme complex which is responsible for the postranscriptional editing of a CAA codon for Gln to a UAA codon for stop in the APOB mRNA. May also play a role in the epigenetic regulation of gene expression by participating in DNA demethylation. From Rattus norvegicus (Rat).
   2218..6321    +  CDS            Cas9: Cas9 (Csn1) endonuclease from the Streptococcus pyogenes Type II CRISPR/Cas system generates RNA-guided double strand breaks in DNA
   6334..6582    +  CDS            UGI: UNGI_BPPB2 - Experimental evidence at protein level: Swiss-Prot protein existence level 1. This protein binds specifically and reversibly to the host uracil-DNA glycosylase, preventing removal of uracil residues from PBS2 DNA by the host uracil-excision repair system. From Bacillus phage PBS2 (Bacteriophage PBS2).
   6631..6878    +  terminator     CYC1 terminator: S. cerevisiae CYC1; transcription terminator for CYC1
   6897..6915    -  promoter       T7 promoter: promoter for bacteriophage T7 RNA polymerase
   6923..7078    +  CDS            lacZα (fragment): LacZα fragment of β-galactosidase; lacZ fragment
   7082..7510    +  rep_origin     f1 ori (sequence partly withheld): f1 bacteriophage origin of replication; arrow indicates direction of (+) strand synthesis
   7538..7590    -  misc_feature   bom (fragment): basis of mobility region from pBR322
   7621..7698    +  CDS            YO192_YEAST (fragment): Experimental evidence at protein level: Swiss-Prot protein existence level 1. From Saccharomyces cerevisiae (strain ATCC 204508 / S288c) (Baker's yeast).
   7838..8245    +  promoter       LEU2 promoter: S. cerevisiae LEU2
   8246..9340    +  CDS            LEU2: 3-isopropylmalate dehydrogenase, required for leucine biosynthesis; S. cerevisiae LEU2; yeast auxotrophic marker
   9702..9818    -  CDS            NFS1 (fragment): NFS1_YEAST - Also known as SPL1 From Saccharomyces cerevisiae (strain ATCC 204508 / S288c) (Baker's yeast).
   9817..9867    -  misc_feature   bom (fragment): basis of mobility region from pBR322
   9969..10004   -  CDS            rop (fragment): Rop protein, which maintains plasmids at low copy number; rop
  10073..10576   -  misc_feature   CEN/ARS: S. cerevisiae CEN6 centromere fused to an autonomously replicating sequence
  10613..10717   +  promoter       AmpR promoter: bla
  10718..11578   +  CDS            AmpR: β-lactamase; bla; confers resistance to ampicillin, carbenicillin, and related antibiotics
>Addgene plasmid #145035 | pJT42_GalL_BE-PAPAPA | addgene full sequence | sequence record 305111 | Addgene NGS Result
TTGAGATCCTTTTTTTCTGCGCGTAATCTGCTGCTTGCAAACAAAAAAACCACCGCTACCAGCGGTGGTT
TGTTTGCCGGATCAAGAGCTACCAACTCTTTTTCCGAAGGTAACTGGCTTCAGCAGAGCGCAGATACCAA
ATACTGTTCTTCTAGTGTAGCCGTAGTTAGGCCACCACTTCAAGAACTCTGTAGCACCGCCTACATACCT
CGCTCTGCTAATCCTGTTACCAGTGGCTGCTGCCAGTGGCGATAAGTCGTGTCTTACCGGGTTGGACTCA
AGACGATAGTTACCGGATAAGGCGCAGCGGTCGGGCTGAACGGGGGGTTCGTGCACACAGCCCAGCTTGG
AGCGAACGACCTACACCGAACTGAGATACCTACAGCGTGAGCTATGAGAAAGCGCCACGCTTCCCGAAGG
GAGAAAGGCGGACAGGTATCCGGTAAGCGGCAGGGTCGGAACAGGAGAGCGCACGAGGGAGCTTCCAGGG
GGAAACGCCTGGTATCTTTATAGTCCTGTCGGGTTTCGCCACCTCTGACTTGAGCGTCGATTTTTGTGAT
GCTCGTCAGGGGGGCGGAGCCTATGGAAAAACGCCAGCAACGCGGCCTTTTTACGGTTCCTGGCCTTTTG
CTGGCCTTTTGCTCACATGTTCTTTCCTGCGTTATCCCCTGATTCTGTGGATAACCGTATTACCGCCTTT
GAGTGAGCTGATACCGCTCGCCGCAGCCGAACGACCGAGCGCAGCGAGTCAGTGAGCGAGGAAGCGGAAG
AGCGCCCAATACGCAAACCGCCTCTCCCCGCGCGTTGGCCGATTCATTAATGCAGCTGGCACGACAGGTT
TCCCGACTGGAAAGCGGGCAGTGAGCGCAACGCAATTAATGTGAGTTAGCTCACTCATTAGGCACCCCAG
GCTTTACACTTTATGCTTCCGGCTCGTATGTTGTGTGGAATTGTGAGCGGATAACAATTTCACACAGGAA
ACAGCTATGACCATGATTACGCCAAGCGCGCAATTAACCCTCACTAAAGGGAACAAAAGCTGGAGCTCGT
GACAGCCCTCCGAAGGAAGACTCTCCTCCGTGCGTCCTCGTCTTCACCGGTCGCGTTCCTGAAACGCAGA
TGTGCCTCGCGCCGCACTGCTCCGAACAATAAAGATTCTACAATACTAGCTTTTATGGTTATGAAGAGGA
AAAATTGGCAGTAACCTGGCCCCACAAACCTTCAAATGAACGAATCAAATTAACAACCATAGGATGATAA
TGCGATTAGTTTTTTAGCCTTATTTCTGGGGTAATTAATCAGCGAAGCGATGATTTTTGATCTATTAACG
GATATATAAATGCAAAAACTGCATAACCACTTTAACTAATACTTTCAACATTTTCGGTTTGTATTACTTC
TTATTCAAATGTAATAAAAGTATCAACAAAAAATTGTTAATATACCTCTATACTTTAACGTCAAGGAGAA
AAAACCCCGGATTCTAGAACTAGTGGATCCCCCGGGAAAAAAATGAGTTCCGAGACAGGCCCTGTAGCTG
TTGATCCCACTCTGAGGAGAAGAATTGAGCCCCACGAGTTTGAAGTCTTCTTTGACCCCCGGGAACTTCG
GAAAGAGACCTGTCTGCTGTATGAGATCAACTGGGGAGGAAGGCACAGCATCTGGCGACACACGAGCCAA
AACACCAACAAACACGTTGAAGTCAATTTCATAGAAAAATTTACTACAGAAAGATACTTTTGTCCAAACA
CCAGATGCTCCATTACCTGGTTCCTGTCCTGGAGTCCCTGTGGGGAGTGCTCCAGGGCCATTACAGAATT
TTTGAGCCGATACCCCCATGTAACTCTGTTTATTTATATAGCACGGCTTTATCACCACGCAGATCCTCGA
AATCGGCAAGGACTCAGGGACCTTATTAGCAGCGGTGTTACTATCCAGATCATGACGGAGCAAGAGTCTG
GCTACTGCTGGAGGAATTTTGTCAACTACTCCCCTTCGAATGAAGCTCATTGGCCAAGGTACCCCCATCT
GTGGGTGAGGCTGTACGTACTGGAACTCTACTGCATCATTTTAGGACTTCCACCCTGTTTAAATATTTTA
AGAAGAAAACAACCTCAACTCACGTTTTTCACGATTGCTCTTCAAAGCTGCCATTACCAAAGGCTACCAC
CCCACATCCTGTGGGCCACAGGGTTGAAACCAGCTCCAGCACCAGCCATGGACAAGAAGTACTCCATTGG
GCTCGCTATCGGCACAAACAGCGTCGGTTGGGCCGTCATTACGGACGAGTACAAGGTGCCGAGCAAAAAA
TTCAAAGTTCTGGGCAATACCGATCGCCACAGCATAAAGAAGAACCTCATTGGCGCCCTCCTGTTCGACT
CCGGGGAGACGGCCGAAGCCACGCGGCTCAAAAGAACAGCACGGCGCAGATATACCCGCAGAAAGAATCG
GATCTGCTACCTGCAGGAGATCTTTAGTAATGAGATGGCTAAGGTGGATGACTCTTTCTTCCATAGGCTG
GAGGAGTCCTTTTTGGTGGAGGAGGATAAAAAGCACGAGCGCCACCCAATCTTTGGCAATATCGTGGACG
AGGTGGCGTACCATGAAAAGTACCCAACCATATATCATCTGAGGAAGAAGCTTGTAGACAGTACTGATAA
GGCTGACTTGCGGTTGATCTATCTCGCGCTGGCGCATATGATCAAATTTCGGGGACACTTCCTCATCGAG
GGGGACCTGAACCCAGACAACAGCGATGTCGACAAACTCTTTATCCAACTGGTTCAGACTTACAATCAGC
TTTTCGAAGAGAACCCGATCAACGCATCCGGAGTTGACGCCAAAGCAATCCTGAGCGCTAGGCTGTCCAA
ATCCCGGCGGCTCGAAAACCTCATCGCACAGCTCCCTGGGGAGAAGAAGAACGGCCTGTTTGGTAATCTT
ATCGCCCTGTCACTCGGGCTGACCCCCAACTTTAAATCTAACTTCGACCTGGCCGAAGATGCCAAGCTTC
AACTGAGCAAAGACACCTACGATGATGATCTCGACAATCTGCTGGCCCAGATCGGCGACCAGTACGCAGA
CCTTTTTTTGGCGGCAAAGAACCTGTCAGACGCCATTCTGCTGAGTGATATTCTGCGAGTGAACACGGAG
ATCACCAAAGCTCCGCTGAGCGCTAGTATGATCAAGCGCTATGATGAGCACCACCAAGACTTGACTTTGC
TGAAGGCCCTTGTCAGACAGCAACTGCCTGAGAAGTACAAGGAAATTTTCTTCGATCAGTCTAAAAATGG
CTACGCCGGATACATTGACGGCGGAGCAAGCCAGGAGGAATTTTACAAATTTATTAAGCCCATCTTGGAA
AAAATGGACGGCACCGAGGAGCTGCTGGTAAAGCTTAACAGAGAAGATCTGTTGCGCAAACAGCGCACTT
TCGACAATGGAAGCATCCCCCACCAGATTCACCTGGGCGAACTGCACGCTATCCTCAGGCGGCAAGAGGA
TTTCTACCCCTTTTTGAAAGATAACAGGGAAAAGATTGAGAAAATCCTCACATTTCGGATACCCTACTAT
GTAGGCCCCCTCGCCCGGGGAAATTCCAGATTCGCGTGGATGACTCGCAAATCAGAAGAGACCATCACTC
CCTGGAACTTCGAGGAAGTCGTGGATAAGGGGGCCTCTGCCCAGTCCTTCATCGAAAGGATGACTAACTT
TGATAAAAATCTGCCTAACGAAAAGGTGCTTCCTAAACACTCTCTGCTGTACGAGTACTTCACAGTTTAT
AACGAGCTCACCAAGGTCAAATACGTCACAGAAGGGATGAGAAAGCCAGCATTCCTGTCTGGAGAGCAGA
AGAAAGCTATCGTGGACCTCCTCTTCAAGACGAACCGGAAAGTTACCGTGAAACAGCTCAAAGAAGACTA
TTTCAAAAAGATTGAATGTTTCGACTCTGTTGAAATCAGCGGAGTGGAGGATCGCTTCAACGCATCCCTG
GGAACGTATCACGATCTCCTGAAAATCATTAAAGACAAGGACTTCCTGGACAATGAGGAGAACGAGGACA
TTCTTGAGGACATTGTCCTCACCCTTACGTTGTTTGAAGATAGGGAGATGATTGAAGAACGCTTGAAAAC
TTACGCTCATCTCTTCGACGACAAAGTCATGAAACAGCTCAAGAGGCGCCGATATACAGGATGGGGGCGG
CTGTCAAGAAAACTGATCAATGGGATCCGAGACAAGCAGAGTGGAAAGACAATCCTGGATTTTCTTAAGT
CCGATGGATTTGCCAACCGGAACTTCATGCAGTTGATCCATGATGACTCTCTCACCTTTAAGGAGGACAT
CCAGAAAGCACAAGTTTCTGGCCAGGGGGACAGTCTTCACGAGCACATCGCTAATCTTGCAGGTAGCCCA
GCTATCAAAAAGGGAATACTGCAGACCGTTAAGGTCGTGGATGAACTCGTCAAAGTAATGGGAAGGCATA
AGCCCGAGAATATCGTTATCGAGATGGCCCGAGAGAACCAAACTACCCAGAAGGGACAGAAGAACAGTAG
GGAAAGGATGAAGAGGATTGAAGAGGGTATAAAAGAACTGGGGTCCCAAATCCTTAAGGAACACCCAGTT
GAAAACACCCAGCTTCAGAATGAGAAGCTCTACCTGTACTACCTGCAGAACGGCAGGGACATGTACGTGG
ATCAGGAACTGGACATCAATCGGCTCTCCGACTACGACGTGGATCATATCGTGCCCCAGTCTTTTCTCAA
AGATGATTCTATTGATAATAAAGTGTTGACAAGATCCGATAAAAATAGAGGGAAGAGTGATAACGTCCCC
TCAGAAGAAGTTGTCAAGAAAATGAAAAATTATTGGCGGCAGCTGCTGAACGCCAAACTGATCACACAAC
GGAAGTTCGATAATCTGACTAAGGCTGAACGAGGTGGCCTGTCTGAGTTGGATAAAGCCGGCTTCATCAA
AAGGCAGCTTGTTGAGACACGCCAGATCACCAAGCACGTGGCCCAAATTCTCGATTCACGCATGAACACC
AAGTACGATGAAAATGACAAACTGATTCGAGAGGTGAAAGTTATTACTCTGAAGTCTAAGCTGGTCTCAG
ATTTCAGAAAGGACTTTCAGTTTTATAAGGTGAGAGAGATCAACAATTACCACCATGCGCATGATGCCTA
CCTGAATGCAGTGGTAGGCACTGCACTTATCAAAAAATATCCCAAGCTTGAATCTGAATTTGTTTACGGA
GACTATAAAGTGTACGATGTTAGGAAAATGATCGCAAAGTCTGAGCAGGAAATAGGCAAGGCCACCGCTA
AGTACTTCTTTTACAGCAATATTATGAATTTTTTCAAGACCGAGATTACACTGGCCAATGGAGAGATTCG
GAAGCGACCACTTATCGAAACAAACGGAGAAACAGGAGAAATCGTGTGGGACAAGGGTAGGGATTTCGCG
ACAGTCCGGAAGGTCCTGTCCATGCCGCAGGTGAACATCGTTAAAAAGACCGAAGTACAGACCGGAGGCT
TCTCCAAGGAAAGTATCCTCCCGAAAAGGAACAGCGACAAGCTGATCGCACGCAAAAAAGATTGGGACCC
CAAGAAATACGGCGGATTCGATTCTCCTACAGTCGCTTACAGTGTACTGGTTGTGGCCAAAGTGGAGAAA
GGGAAGTCTAAAAAACTCAAAAGCGTCAAGGAACTGCTGGGCATCACAATCATGGAGCGATCAAGCTTCG
AAAAAAACCCCATCGACTTTCTCGAGGCGAAAGGATATAAAGAGGTCAAAAAAGACCTCATCATTAAGCT
TCCCAAGTACTCTCTCTTTGAGCTTGAAAACGGCCGGAAACGAATGCTCGCTAGTGCGGGCGAGCTGCAG
AAAGGTAACGAGCTGGCACTGCCCTCTAAATACGTTAATTTCTTGTATCTGGCCAGCCACTATGAAAAGC
TCAAAGGGTCTCCCGAAGATAATGAGCAGAAGCAGCTGTTCGTGGAACAACACAAACACTACCTTGATGA
GATCATCGAGCAAATAAGCGAATTCTCCAAAAGAGTGATCCTCGCCGACGCTAACCTCGATAAGGTGCTT
TCTGCTTACAATAAGCACAGGGATAAGCCCATCAGGGAGCAGGCAGAAAACATTATCCACTTGTTTACTC
TGACCAACTTGGGCGCGCCTGCAGCCTTCAAGTACTTCGACACCACCATAGACAGAAAGCGGTACACCTC
TACAAAGGAGGTCCTGGACGCCACACTGATTCATCAGTCAATTACGGGGCTCTATGAAACAAGAATCGAC
CTCTCTCAGCTCGGTGGAGACTCTGGTGGTTCAACTAATTTATCTGATATTATTGAAAAAGAAACAGGTA
AACAATTAGTTATTCAAGAATCAATTTTAATGTTGCCAGAAGAAGTTGAAGAAGTTATTGGTAATAAACC
AGAATCTGATATTTTAGTTCATACTGCTTATGATGAATCTACTGATGAAAATGTTATGTTATTGACTTCA
GATGCTCCAGAATATAAACCATGGGCTTTAGTTATTCAAGATTCTAATGGTGAAAATAAAATTAAAATGT
TGTCTGGTGGTTCACCCAAGAAGAAGAGGAAGGTGTGATCTCTTCTCGAGTCATGTAATTAGTTATGTCA
CGCTTACATTCACGCCCTCCCCCCACATCCGCTCTAACCGAAAAGGAAGGAGTTAGACAACCTGAAGTCT
AGGTCCCTATTTATTTTTTTATAGTTATGTTAGTATTAAGAACGTTATTTATATTTCAAATTTTTCTTTT
TTTTCTGTACAGACGCGTGTACGCATGTAACATTATACTGAAAACCTTGCTTGAGAAGGTTTTGGGACGC
TCGAAGGCTTTAATTTGCGGCCGGTACCCAATTCGCCCTATAGTGAGTCGTATTACGCGCGCTCACTGGC
CGTCGTTTTACAACGTCGTGACTGGGAAAACCCTGGCGTTACCCAACTTAATCGCCTTGCAGCACATCCC
CCTTTCGCCAGCTGGCGTAATAGCGAAGAGGCCCGCACCGATCGCCCTTCCCAACAGTTGCGCAGCCTGA
ATGGCGAATGG
[124 nt withheld, positions 7082-7205]
C
[91 nt withheld, positions 7207-7297]
A
[49 nt withheld, positions 7299-7347]
CCTTTGACGTTGGAGTCCACGTTCTTT
[37 nt withheld, positions 7375-7411]
ACCCTATCTCGGTCTATTCTTTTGATTTATAAGGGATTTTGCCGATTTCGGCCTATTGGTTAAAAAATGA
GCTGATTTAACAAAAATTTAACGCGAATTTTAACAAAATATTAACGCTTACAATTTCCTGATGCGGTATT
TTCTCCTTACGCATCTGTGCGGTATTTCACACCGCATATCGACCGGTCGAGGAGAACTTCTAGTATATCT
ACATACCTAATATTATTGCCTTATTAAAAATGGAATCCCAACAATTACATCAAAATCCACATTCTCTTCA
AAATCAATTGTCCTGTACTTCCTTGTTCATGTGTGTTCAAAAACGTTATATTTATAGGATAATTATACTC
TATTTCTCAACAAGTAATTGGTTGTTTGGCCGAGCGGTCTAAGGCGCCTGATTCAAGAAATATCTTGACC
GCAGTTAACTGTGGGAATACTCAGGTATCGTAAGATGCAAGAGTTCGAATCTCTTAGCAACCATTATTTT
TTTCCTCAACATAACGAGAACACACAGGGGCGCTATCGCACAGAATCAAATTCGATGACTGGAAATTTTT
TGTTAATTTCAGAGGTCGCCTGACGCATATACCTTTTTCAACTGAAAAATTGGGAGAAAAAGGAAAGGTG
AGAGCGCCGGAACCGGCTTTTCATATAGAATAGAGAAGCGTTCATGACTAAATGCTTGCATCACAATACT
TGAAGTTGACAATATTATTTAAGGACCTATTGTTTTTTCCAATAGGTGGTTAGCAATCGTCTTACTTTCT
AACTTTTCTTACCTTTTACATTTCAGCAATATATATATATATATTTCAAGGATATACCATTCTAATGTCT
GCCCCTAAGAAGATCGTCGTTTTGCCAGGTGACCACGTTGGTCAAGAAATCACAGCCGAAGCCATTAAGG
TTCTTAAAGCTATTTCTGATGTTCGTTCCAATGTCAAGTTCGATTTCGAAAATCATTTAATTGGTGGTGC
TGCTATCGATGCTACAGGTGTTCCACTTCCAGATGAGGCGCTGGAAGCCTCCAAGAAGGCTGATGCCGTT
TTGTTAGGTGCTGTGGGTGGTCCTAAATGGGGTACCGGTAGTGTTAGACCTGAACAAGGTTTACTAAAAA
TCCGTAAAGAACTTCAATTGTACGCCAACTTAAGACCATGTAACTTTGCATCCGACTCTCTTTTAGACTT
ATCTCCAATCAAGCCACAATTTGCTAAAGGTACTGACTTCGTTGTTGTCAGAGAATTAGTGGGAGGTATT
TACTTTGGTAAGAGAAAGGAAGACGATGGTGATGGTGTCGCTTGGGATAGTGAACAATACACCGTTCCAG
AAGTGCAAAGAATCACAAGAATGGCCGCTTTCATGGCCCTACAACATGAGCCACCATTGCCTATTTGGTC
CTTGGATAAAGCTAATGTTTTGGCCTCTTCAAGATTATGGAGAAAAACTGTGGAGGAAACCATCAAGAAC
GAATTCCCTACATTGAAGGTTCAACATCAATTGATTGATTCTGCCGCCATGATCCTAGTTAAGAACCCAA
CCCACCTAAATGGTATTATAATCACCAGCAACATGTTTGGTGATATCATCTCCGATGAAGCCTCCGTTAT
CCCAGGTTCCTTGGGTTTGTTGCCATCTGCGTCCTTGGCCTCTTTGCCAGACAAGAACACCGCATTTGGT
TTGTACGAACCATGCCACGGTTCTGCTCCAGATTTGCCAAAGAATAAGGTCAACCCTATCGCCACTATCT
TGTCTGCTGCAATGATGTTGAAATTGTCATTGAACTTGCCTGAAGAAGGTAAGGCCATTGAAGATGCAGT
TAAAAAGGTTTTGGATGCAGGTATCAGAACTGGTGATTTAGGTGGTTCCAACAGTACCACCGAAGTCGGT
GATGCTGTCGCCGAAGAAGTTAAGAAAATCCTTGCTTAAAAAGATTCTCTTTTTTTATGATATTTGTACA
TAAACTTTATAAATGAAATTCATAATAGAAACGACACGAAATTACAAAATGGAATATGTTCATAGGGTAG
ACGAAACTATATACGCAATCTACATACATTTATCAAGAAGGAGAAAAAGGAGGATGTAAAGGAATACAGG
TAAGCAAATTGATACTAATGGCTCAACGTGATAAGGAAAAAGAATTGCACTTTAACATTAATATTGACAA
GGAGGAGGGCACCACACAAAAAGTTAGGTGTAACAGAAAATCATGAAACTATGATTCCTAATTTATATAT
TGGAGGATTTTCTCTAAAAAAAAAAAAATACAACAAATAAAAAACACTCAATGACCTGACCATTTGATGG
AGTTTAAGTCAATACCTTCTTGAACCATTTCCCATAATGGTGAAAGTTCCCTCAAGAATTTTACTCTGTC
AGAAACGGCCTTAACGACGTAGTCGATATGGTGCACTCTCAGTACAATCTGCTCTGATGCCGCATAGTTA
AGCCAGCCCCGACACCCGCCAACACCCGCTGACGCGCCCTGACGGGCTTGTCTGCTCCCGGCATCCGCTT
ACAGACAAGCTGTGACCGTCTCCGGGAGCTGCATGTGTCAGAGGTTTTCACCGTCATCACCGAAACGCGC
GAGACGAAAGGGCCTCGTGATACGCCTATTTTTATAGGTTAATGTCATGATAATAATGGTTTCTTAGGAC
GGATCGCTTGCCTGTAACTTACACGCGCCTCGTATCTTTTAATGATGGAATAATTTGGGAATTTACTCTG
TGTTTATTTATTTTTATGTTTTGTATTTGGATTTTAGAAAGTAAATAAAGAAGGTAGAAGAGTTACGGAA
TGAAGAAAAAAAAATAAACAAAGGTTTAAAAAATTTCAACAAAAAGCGTACTTTACATATATATTTATTA
GACAAGAAAAGCAGATTAAATAGATATACATTCGATTAACGATAAGTAAAATGTAAAATCACAGGATTTT
CGTGTGTGGTCTTCTACACAGACAAGATGAAACAATTCGGCATTAATACCTGAGAGCAGGAAGAGCAAGA
TAAAAGGTAGTATTTGTTGGCGATCCCCCTAGAGTCTTTTACATCTTCGGAAAACAAAAACTATTTTTTC
TTTAATTTCTTTTTTTACTTTCTATTTTTAATTTATATATTTATATTAAAAAATTTAAATTATAATTATT
TTTATAGCACGTGATGAAAAGGACCCAGGTGGCACTTTTCGGGGAAATGTGCGCGGAACCCCTATTTGTT
TATTTTTCTAAATACATTCAAATATGTATCCGCTCATGAGACAATAACCCTGATAAATGCTTCAATAATA
TTGAAAAAGGAAGAGTATGAGTATTCAACATTTCCGTGTCGCCCTTATTCCCTTTTTTGCGGCATTTTGC
CTTCCTGTTTTTGCTCACCCAGAAACGCTGGTGAAAGTAAAAGATGCTGAAGATCAGTTGGGTGCACGAG
TGGGTTACATCGAACTGGATCTCAACAGCGGTAAGATCCTTGAGAGTTTTCGCCCCGAAGAACGTTTTCC
AATGATGAGCACTTTTAAAGTTCTGCTATGTGGCGCGGTATTATCCCGTATTGACGCCGGGCAAGAGCAA
CTCGGTCGCCGCATACACTATTCTCAGAATGACTTGGTTGAGTACTCACCAGTCACAGAAAAGCATCTTA
CGGATGGCATGACAGTAAGAGAATTATGCAGTGCTGCCATAACCATGAGTGATAACACTGCGGCCAACTT
ACTTCTGACAACGATCGGAGGACCGAAGGAGCTAACCGCTTTTTTGCACAACATGGGGGATCATGTAACT
CGCCTTGATCGTTGGGAACCGGAGCTGAATGAAGCCATACCAAACGACGAGCGTGACACCACGATGCCTG
TAGCAATGGCAACAACGTTGCGCAAACTATTAACTGGCGAACTACTTACTCTAGCTTCCCGGCAACAATT
AATAGACTGGATGGAGGCGGATAAAGTTGCAGGACCACTTCTGCGCTCGGCCCTTCCGGCTGGCTGGTTT
ATTGCTGATAAATCTGGAGCCGGTGAGCGTGGGTCTCGCGGTATCATTGCAGCACTGGGGCCAGATGGTA
AGCCCTCCCGTATCGTAGTTATCTACACGACGGGGAGTCAGGCAACTATGGATGAACGAAATAGACAGAT
CGCTGAGATAGGTGCCTCACTGATTAAGCATTGGTAACTGTCAGACCAAGTTTACTCATATATACTTTAG
ATTGATTTAAAACTTCATTTTTAATTTAAAAGGATCTAGGTGAAGATCCTTTTTGATAATCTCATGACCA
AAATCCCTTAACGTGAGTTTTCGTTCCACTGAGCGTCAGACCCCGTAGAAAAGATCAAAGGATCTTC
